Addgene plasmid #232782: pAM-FLEX-hM4D(Gi)-mCherry
Purpose: AAV2 vector containing Gi-coupled hM4D DREADD fused with mCherry inside a double floxed (FLEX) cassette under the control of CBA promoter.
Depositing lab: Peer Wulff. Depositing organization: Christian-Albrechts-Universitaet zu Kiel. Publication: Parvalbumin expression identifies subicular principal cells with high projection specificity. Baccini G, Foggetti A, Wernet N, Engelhardt KA, Steinecke CS, Edelmann E, Balueva K, Kronenbitter K, Michels J, Kulik A, Wozny C, Wulff P. Cell Rep. 2025 Aug 26;44(8):116004. doi: 10.1016/j.celrep.2025.116004. Epub 2025 Jul 16. PubMed 40674213.
Backbone
  Vector backbone: pAM
  Vector type: AAV
Growth in bacteria
  Bacterial resistance: Ampicillin, 100 μg/mL
  Growth temperature: 37°C
  Growth strain: NEB Stable
  Copy number: High Copy
Gene/Insert
  Gene/Insert name: hM4D(Gi)-mCherry
  Species: Synthetic
  Cloning method: Unknown
  Sequencing primers: 5′ gcgagatcaagcagagg; 3′ gcgtaaaaggagcaacata
Resource information
  A portion of this plasmid was derived from a plasmid made by: Bryan Roth (Addgene plasmid #44362), Andrew Murray (Nat. Neurosci. 2011 Mar;14(3):297-9. doi: 10.1038/nn.2751), Matthias Klugmann (Mol. Cell. Neurosci. 2005, 28:343-360 https://doi.org/10.1016/j.mcn.2004.10.002).
Terms and licenses: Academic/Nonprofit Terms; Industry Terms: Not Available to Industry
Depositor comments: The AAV2 backbone containing the 1.1-kb CMV enhancer/chicken h-actin (CBA) promoter, the woodchuck post-transcriptional regulatory element (WPRE), and the bovine growth hormone polyA was derived from a plasmid made by Matthias Klugmann (Mol. Cell. Neurosci. 2005, 28:343-360 https://doi.org/10.1016/j.mcn.2004.10.002) The Flex cassette was introduced by Andrew Murray (Nat. Neurosci. 2011 Mar;14(3):297-9. doi: 10.1038/nn.2751). The Gi-coupled hM4D DREADD fused with mCherry was derived from Addgene plasmid #44362 using the NheI and AscI restriction enzymes and cloned into the EcoRI (filled-in) and SpeI restriction sites of the empty pAM-Flex vector, thus destroying the SpeI restriction site while preserving the EcoRI site. Please visit https://doi.org/10.1101/2024.08.13.606964 for bioRxiv preprint.
How to cite: pAM-FLEX-hM4D(Gi)-mCherry was a gift from Peer Wulff (Addgene plasmid # 232782 ; http://n2t.net/addgene:232782 ; RRID:Addgene_232782)
