[The description below was written by a language model from this plasmid's Addgene catalogue record and pLannotate feature annotations shown in this document.]
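Description:
pAM-FLEX-hM4D(Gi)-mCherry is an AAV2-based transfer plasmid (about 7.8 kb) built on the pAM backbone for producing recombinant adeno-associated virus that delivers a Cre-dependent inhibitory chemogenetic receptor. In bacteria it is maintained through a high-copy ColE1/pUC-type origin and selected with ampicillin via the β-lactamase gene. The backbone also carries leftover fragments of pBR322-type elements (rop, bom, a partial tetracycline resistance gene), an SV40 promoter region and an SP6 promoter, none of which has a stated role in the payload.

Between the AAV2 inverted terminal repeats, which direct replication and packaging of the intervening genome into capsids, expression is driven by the CBA promoter: a CMV enhancer joined to the chicken β-actin promoter, followed by chimeric intron sequence. Downstream lies a FLEX (double-floxed inverted) cassette in which the coding sequence sits in antisense orientation, flanked on each side by a lox2272 and a loxP site, with the two members of each pair facing each other. The insert is hM4D(Gi), an engineered form of the human M4 muscarinic receptor (CHRM4) that couples to Gi signalling, fused at its C-terminus to the red fluorescent protein mCherry. Without Cre the fusion cannot be translated. Cre inverts the cassette through one lox pair and then excises a site from the other pair, locking the gene in the sense orientation. A WPRE and bovine growth hormone polyadenylation signal follow to enhance transcript stability and processing.

The construct is suited to restricting DREADD-mediated silencing, with fluorescent labelling, to Cre-expressing cell populations. The associated work concerns parvalbumin-expressing subicular neurons.
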