Features (pLannotate 1.2.2; 26 found; start..end, strand, type, name):
      5..136     -  repeat_region  AAV2 ITR (fragment): inverted terminal repeat of adeno-associated virus serotype 2 inverted
    192..440     +  enhancer       CMV enhancer (fragment): human cytomegalovirus immediate early enhancer
    442..719     +  promoter       chicken β-actin promoter: No description available
    720..855     +  intron         hybrid intron (fragment): hybrid between chicken β-actin (CBA) and minute virus of mice (MMV) introns (Gray et al., 2011)
    944..1074    +  intron         chimeric intron (fragment): chimera between introns from chicken β-actin and rabbit β-globin
   1072..1137    +  CDS            HBB (fragment): HBB_LEPEU - Experimental evidence at protein level: Swiss-Prot protein existence level 1. Involved in oxygen transport from the lung to the various peripheral tissues. From Lepus europaeus (European hare).
   1136..1169    -  protein_bind   lox2272: Cre-mediated recombination occurs in the 8-bp core sequence (GGATACTT). lox2272 sites are compatible with each other, but incompatible with loxP or loxN sites (Lee and Saito, 1988). Cre recombinase
   1232..1265    -  protein_bind   loxP: Cre-mediated recombination occurs in the 8-bp core sequence (GCATACAT). Cre recombinase
   1280..1987    -  CDS            mCherry: mCherry is a basic (constitutively fluorescent) red fluorescent protein published in 2004, derived from Discosoma sp.. It is reported to be a very rapidly-maturing monomer with low acid sensitivity.
   2009..3445    -  CDS            CHRM4: ACM4_HUMAN - Experimental evidence at protein level: Swiss-Prot protein existence level 1. The muscarinic acetylcholine receptor mediates various cellular responses, including inhibition of adenylate cyclase, breakdown of phosphoinositides and modulation of potassium channels through the action of G proteins. Primary transducing effect is inhibition of adenylate cyclase. From Homo sapiens (Human).
   3484..3517    +  protein_bind   lox2272: Cre-mediated recombination occurs in the 8-bp core sequence (GGATACTT). lox2272 sites are compatible with each other, but incompatible with loxP or loxN sites (Lee and Saito, 1988). Cre recombinase
   3588..3621    +  protein_bind   loxP: Cre-mediated recombination occurs in the 8-bp core sequence (GCATACAT). Cre recombinase
   3660..4248    +  misc_feature   WPRE: woodchuck hepatitis virus posttranscriptional regulatory element
   4281..4505    +  polyA_signal   bGH poly(A) signal: bovine growth hormone polyadenylation signal
   4509..4530    +  promoter       SV40 promoter (fragment): SV40 enhancer and early promoter
   4591..4682    +  repeat_region  AAV2 ITR (fragment): inverted terminal repeat of adeno-associated virus serotype 2 inverted
   4682..4711    -  repeat_region  AAV2 ITR (fragment): inverted terminal repeat of adeno-associated virus serotype 2 inverted
   4715..5044    -  promoter       SV40 promoter: SV40 enhancer and early promoter
   5051..5107    -  CDS            lacI (fragment): lac repressor; lacI; The lac repressor binds to the lac operator to inhibit transcription in E. coli. This inhibition can be relieved by adding lactose or isopropyl-β-D-thiogalactopyranoside (IPTG).
   5290..5878    -  rep_origin     ori: high-copy-number ColE1/pMB1/pBR322/pUC origin of replication
   6049..6909    -  CDS            AmpR: β-lactamase; bla; confers resistance to ampicillin, carbenicillin, and related antibiotics
   6910..7014    -  promoter       AmpR promoter: bla
   7109..7144    +  CDS            rop (fragment): Rop protein, which maintains plasmids at low copy number; rop
   7246..7294    +  misc_feature   bom (fragment): basis of mobility region from pBR322
   7295..7574    -  CDS            TcR (fragment): tetracycline efflux protein; tet; confers resistance to tetracycline
   7802..7820    +  promoter       SP6 promoter: promoter for bacteriophage SP6 RNA polymerase
>Addgene plasmid #232782 | pAM-FLEX-hM4D(Gi)-mCherry | addgene full sequence | sequence record 469421 | Addgene NGS Result
TTCTAGCTGCGCGCTCGCTCGCTCACTGAGGCCGCCCGGGCAAAGCCCGGGCGTCGGGCGACCTTTGGTC
GCCCGGCCTCAGTGAGCGAGCGAGCGCGCAGAGAGGGAGTGGCCAACTCCATCACTAGGGGTTCCTTGTA
GTTAATGATTAACCCGCCATGCTACTTATCTACGTAGCCATGCTCTAGGTACCATTGACGTCAATAATGA
CGTATGTTCCCATAGTAACGCCAATAGGGACTTTCCATTGACGTCAATGGGTGGAGTATTTACGGTAAAC
TGCCCACTTGGCAGTACATCAAGTGTATCATATGCCAAGTACGCCCCCTATTGACGTCAATGACGGTAAA
TGGCCCGCCTGGCATTATGCCCAGTACATGACCTTATGGGACTTTCCTACTTGGCAGTACATCTACGTAT
TAGTCATCGCTATTACCATGGTCGAGGTGAGCCCCACGTTCTGCTTCACTCTCCCCATCTCCCCCCCCTC
CCCACCCCCAATTTTGTATTTATTTATTTTTTAATTATTTTGTGCAGCGATGGGGGCGGGGGGGGGGGGG
GGGCGCGCGCCAGGCGGGGCGGGGCGGGGCGAGGGGCGGGGCGGGGCGAGGCGGAGAGGTGCGGCGGCAG
CCAATCAGAGCGGCGCGCTCCGAAAGTTTCCTTTTATGGCGAGGCGGCGGCGGCGGCGGCCCTATAAAAA
GCGAAGCGCGCGGCGGGCGGGAGTCGCTGCGCGCTGCCTTCGCCCCGTGCCCCGCTCCGCCGCCGCCTCG
CGCCGCCCGCCCCGGCTCTGACTGACCGCGTTACTCCCACAGGTGAGCGGGCGGGACGGCCCTTCTCCTC
CGGGCTGTAATTAGCGCTTGGTTTAATGACGGCTTGTTTCTTTTCTGTGGCTGCGTGAAAGCCTTGAGGG
GCTCCGGGAGGGCCCTTTGTGCGGGGGGAGCGGCTCGGGGCTGTCCGCGGGGGGACGGCTGCCTTCGGGG
GGGACGGGGCAGGGCGGGGTTCGGCTTCTGGCGTGTGACCGGCGGCTCTAGAGCCTCTGCTAACCATGTT
CATGCCTTCTTCTTTTTCCTACAGCTCCTGGGCAACGTGCTGGTTATTGTGCTGTCTCATCATTTTGGCA
AAGAATTGGATCCCCATAACTTCGTATAAAGTATCCTATACGAAGTTATATCAAAATAGGAAGACCAATG
CTTCACCATCGACCCGAATTGCCAAGCATCACCATCGACCCATAACTTCGTATAATGTATGCTATACGAA
GTTATGAATTCGCGCCTTACTTGTACAGCTCGTCCATGCCGCCGGTGGAGTGGCGGCCCTCGGCGCGTTC
GTACTGTTCCACGATGGTGTAGTCCTCGTTGTGGGAGGTGATGTCCAACTTGATGTTGACGTTGTAGGCG
CCGGGCAGCTGCACGGGCTTCTTGGCCTTGTAGGTGGTCTTGACCTCAGCGTCGTAGTGGCCGCCGTCCT
TCAGCTTCAGCCTCTGCTTGATCTCGCCCTTCAGGGCGCCGTCCTCGGGGTACATCCGCTCGGAGGAGGC
CTCCCAGCCCATGGTCTTCTTCTGCATTACGGGGCCGTCGGAGGGGAAGTTGGTGCCGCGCAGCTTCACC
TTGTAGATGAACTCGCCGTCCTGCAGGGAGGAGTCCTGGGTCACGGTCACCACGCCGCCGTCCTCGAAGT
TCATCACGCGCTCCCACTTGAAGCCCTCGGGGAAGGACAGCTTCAAGTAGTCGGGGATGTCGGCGGGGTG
CTTCACGTAGGCCTTGGAGCCGTACATGAACTGAGGGGACAGGATGTCCCAGGCGAAGGGCAGGGGGCCA
CCCTTGGTCACCTTCAGCTTGGCGGTCTGGGTGCCCTCGTAGGGGCGGCCCTCGCCCTCGCCCTCGATCT
CGAACTCGTGGCCGTTCACGGAGCCCTCCATGTGCACCTTGAAGCGCATGAACTCCTTGATGATGGCCAT
GTTATCCTCCTCGCCCTTGCTCACCATGGTGGCGACCGGTGGATCCCGCCTGGCAGTGCCGATGTTCCGA
TACTGGCACAGCAGCAGGTGCCGGAAGGTCTTTTTAAAGGTGGCGTTGCACAGAGCATAGCAGGCAGGGT
TGATGGTGCTGTTGACGTAGCAGAGCCAGTAGCCAATGGACCACACCGTGTCAGGGATGCAGCTCTGGCA
GAAGGTGTTCACCAGGACCATGACGTTGTAGGGCGTCCAGGTGAGGATGAAGGCCAGCAGAATGGCAAAG
ATCGTTCGTGTCACTTTGCGCTCCCGGGCCGCCATCTGCCGCTTCTTGCGCACCTGGTTGCGAGCGATGC
TGGCGAACTTGCGGGCCACGTTGGCCGCAGGGCGCATGCCAGCCGGCGTGGCAGGCACAATCTCAATGGC
TGTCACACACTCATTGCCTGTCTGCTTCGTCACAATCTGGATCTTGGACCATCTGGAGGCTGGGTTGAGG
GCCCGCGGCTGCAGGGGAGGGGCGGGCATGGCGGGCGTGGTGGCCTCTGTGGTGGACAGCTCTGTGGCTG
GGCGTTCCTTGGTGTTCTGGGTGGCACTGCCTGAGCTGGACTCATTGGAAGTGTCCTTATCAGCCACGGG
GCGCGGTGGCGGTGGCAGCGCTGGCGGGGGGGCCTCCTCCAGCTTGCCATTGCGCAGCTCCTCCCGGGCG
GCCTCCCCGGGCGGGGGCTTCTTGACGCTCTGCTTCATTAGTGGGCTCTTGAGGAAGGCCAGCGTCTTGG
CTTTCTTCTCCTTCGGGCCCTCGGGCCGGTGCTTGTGGACTCGGCTGCGACTGGCCAGGGAGATGTGGAT
GTACAGCACCGTCATGATGACCACAGGCAGGTAGAAGCCAGCAATGGCTGTGCCAAAGGTCACTGCTGGG
TTGGACAGGAACTGGATGAAGCACTGGTTGTCGGGCACCGTCCGCTTACCCACCACAAACTGCCAGAACA
AGATGGCAGGCGCCCAGAGCACGAAGGACAGTACCCAGGCAGCAGCAATCATGAGGCCTGCCATCTTGGT
GGTGCGCCGGGCAGGGTAGGTGAGAGGCTTGGTGACGCAGAAGTAGCGGTCAAAGCTGATGATGAGAAGG
TTCATGACGGAGGCGTTGCTCACCACGCAGTCCAGGGCCAGCCACAGGTCGCAGACCACGGCGCCCAGGG
GCCAGTAGCCCTTGATGATGTACACGGTGTAGAGGTTCATGGAGAAGGCGCCTATGATGAGATCAGCACA
CGCCAGGCTGAAGAGGAAGTAGTTGTTGACTGTCTGCAGCTGCCTGTTGACCTTGATGGACAGCATCACC
AGGATGTTGCCCACGACAGTCACCAGGCTCAGGGAGCCTGTCACTGTGGCAATGAAGACCATTTCCACCG
TCTCATAGCGATTGTGGGATGATGACGTGACCAGGCGCACGGACTGATTGCCCGAGCTGCCATTGACAGG
TGTGAAGTTGGCCATGGTGGCGCTAGTGCGGCCGCCTCGAGAGATCTGATATCATAACTTCGTATAGGAT
ACTTTATACGAAGTTATCATTGGGATTCTTCCTATTTTGATCCAAGCATCACCATCGACCCTCTAGTCCA
GATCTCACCATCGACCCATAACTTCGTATAGCATACATTATACGAAGTTATGTCCCTCGAAGAGGTTCAA
GCTTTAACAGCTTATCGATAATCAACCTCTGGATTACAAAATTTGTGAAAGATTGACTGGTATTCTTAAC
TATGTTGCTCCTTTTACGCTATGTGGATACGCTGCTTTAATGCCTTTGTATCATGCTATTGCTTCCCGTA
TGGCTTTCATTTTCTCCTCCTTGTATAAATCCTGGTTGCTGTCTCTTTATGAGGAGTTGTGGCCCGTTGT
CAGGCAACGTGGCGTGGTGTGCACTGTGTTTGCTGACGCAACCCCCACTGGTTGGGGCATTGCCACCACC
TGTCAGCTCCTTTCCGGGACTTTCGCTTTCCCCCTCCCTATTGCCACGGCGGAACTCATCGCCGCCTGCC
TTGCCCGCTGCTGGACAGGGGCTCGGCTGTTGGGCACTGACAATTCCGTGGTGTTGTCGGGGAAATCATC
GTCCTTTCCTTGGCTGCTCGCCTGTGTTGCCACCTGGATTCTGCGCGGGACGTCCTTCTGCTACGTCCCT
TCGGCCCTCAATCCAGCGGACCTTCCTTCCCGCGGCCTGCTGCCGGCTCTGCGGCCTCTTCCGCGTCTTC
GCCTTCGCCCTCAGACGAGTCGGATCTCCCTTTGGGCCGCCTCCCCGCATCGATACCGTCGACTCGCTGA
TCAGCCTCGACTGTGCCTTCTAGTTGCCAGCCATCTGTTGTTTGCCCCTCCCCCGTGCCTTCCTTGACCC
TGGAAGGTGCCACTCCCACTGTCCTTTCCTAATAAAATGAGGAAATTGCATCGCATTGTCTGAGTAGGTG
TCATTCTATTCTGGGGGGTGGGGTGGGGCAGGACAGCAAGGGGGAGGATTGGGAAGACAATAGCAGGCAT
GCTGGGGATGCGGTGGGCTCTATGGCTTCTGAGGCGGAAAGAACCAGCTGGGGCTCGACTAGAGCATGGC
TACGTAGATAAGTAGCATGGCGGGTTAATCATTAACTACAAGGAACCCCTAGTGATGGAGTTGGCCACTC
CCTCTCTGCGCGCTCGCTCGCTCACTGAGGCCGGGCGACCAAAGGTCGCCCGACGCCCGGGCGGCCTCAG
TGAGCGAGCGAGCGCGCAGAGCTTTTTGCAAAAGCCTAGGCCTCCAAAAAAGCCTCCTCACTACTTCTGG
AATAGCTCAGAGGCCGAGGCGGCCTCGGCCTCTGCATAAATAAAAAAAATTAGTCAGCCATGGGGCGGAG
AATGGGCGGAACTGGGCGGAGTTAGGGGCGGGATGGGCGGAGTTAGGGGCGGGACTATGGTTGCTGACTA
ATTGAGATGCATGCTTTGCATACTTCTGCCTGCTGGGGAGCCTGGGGACTTTCCACACCTGGTTGCTGAC
TAATTGAGATGCATGCTTTGCATACTTCTGCCTGCTGGGGAGCCTGGGGACTTTCCACACCCTAACTGAC
ACACATTCCACAGCTGCATTAATGAATCGGCCAACGCGCGGGGAGAGGCGGTTTGCGTATTGGGCGCTCT
TCCGCTTCCTCGCTCACTGACTCGCTGCGCTCGGTCGTTCGGCTGCGGCGAGCGGTATCAGCTCACTCAA
AGGCGGTAATACGGTTATCCACAGAATCAGGGGATAACGCAGGAAAGAACATGTGAGCAAAAGGCCAGCA
AAAGGCCAGGAACCGTAAAAAGGCCGCGTTGCTGGCGTTTTTCCATAGGCTCCGCCCCCCTGACGAGCAT
CACAAAAATCGACGCTCAAGTCAGAGGTGGCGAAACCCGACAGGACTATAAAGATACCAGGCGTTTCCCC
CTGGAAGCTCCCTCGTGCGCTCTCCTGTTCCGACCCTGCCGCTTACCGGATACCTGTCCGCCTTTCTCCC
TTCGGGAAGCGTGGCGCTTTCTCATAGCTCACGCTGTAGGTATCTCAGTTCGGTGTAGGTCGTTCGCTCC
AAGCTGGGCTGTGTGCACGAACCCCCCGTTCAGCCCGACCGCTGCGCCTTATCCGGTAACTATCGTCTTG
AGTCCAACCCGGTAAGACACGACTTATCGCCACTGGCAGCAGCCACTGGTAACAGGATTAGCAGAGCGAG
GTATGTAGGCGGTGCTACAGAGTTCTTGAAGTGGTGGCCTAACTACGGCTACACTAGAAGAACAGTATTT
GGTATCTGCGCTCTGCTGAAGCCAGTTACCTTCGGAAAAAGAGTTGGTAGCTCTTGATCCGGCAAACAAA
CCACCGCTGGTAGCGGTGGTTTTTTTGTTTGCAAGCAGCAGATTACGCGCAGAAAAAAAGGATCTCAAGA
AGATCCTTTGATCTTTTCTACGGGGTCTGACGCTCAGTGGAACGAAAACTCACGTTAAGGGATTTTGGTC
ATGAGATTATCAAAAAGGATCTTCACCTAGATCCTTTTAAATTAAAAATGAAGTTTTAAATCAATCTAAA
GTATATATGAGTAAACTTGGTCTGACAGTTACCAATGCTTAATCAGTGAGGCACCTATCTCAGCGATCTG
TCTATTTCGTTCATCCATAGTTGCCTGACTCCCCGTCGTGTAGATAACTACGATACGGGAGGGCTTACCA
TCTGGCCCCAGTGCTGCAATGATACCGCGAGACCCACGCTCACCGGCTCCAGATTTATCAGCAATAAACC
AGCCAGCCGGAAGGGCCGAGCGCAGAAGTGGTCCTGCAACTTTATCCGCCTCCATCCAGTCTATTAATTG
TTGCCGGGAAGCTAGAGTAAGTAGTTCGCCAGTTAATAGTTTGCGCAACGTTGTTGCCATTGCTACAGGC
ATCGTGGTGTCACGCTCGTCGTTTGGTATGGCTTCATTCAGCTCCGGTTCCCAACGATCAAGGCGAGTTA
CATGATCCCCCATGTTGTGCAAAAAAGCGGTTAGCTCCTTCGGTCCTCCGATCGTTGTCAGAAGTAAGTT
GGCCGCAGTGTTATCACTCATGGTTATGGCAGCACTGCATAATTCTCTTACTGTCATGCCATCCGTAAGA
TGCTTTTCTGTGACTGGTGAGTACTCAACCAAGTCATTCTGAGAATAGTGTATGCGGCGACCGAGTTGCT
CTTGCCCGGCGTCAATACGGGATAATACCGCGCCACATAGCAGAACTTTAAAAGTGCTCATCATTGGAAA
ACGTTCTTCGGGGCGAAAACTCTCAAGGATCTTACCGCTGTTGAGATCCAGTTCGATGTAACCCACTCGT
GCACCCAACTGATCTTCAGCATCTTTTACTTTCACCAGCGTTTCTGGGTGAGCAAAAACAGGAAGGCAAA
ATGCCGCAAAAAAGGGAATAAGGGCGACACGGAAATGTTGAATACTCATACTCTTCCTTTTTCAATATTA
TTGAAGCATTTATCAGGGTTATTGTCTCATGAGCGGATACATATTTGAATGTATTTAGAAAAATAAACAA
ATAGGGGTTCCGCGCACATTTCCCCGAAAAGTGCCACCTGACGTCTAAGAAACCATTATTATCATGACAT
TAACCTATAAAAATAGGCGTATCACGAGGCCCTTTCGTCTCGCGCGTTTCGGTGATGACGGTGAAAACCT
CTGACACATGCAGCTCCCGGAGACGGTCACAGCTTGTCTGTAAGCGGATGCCGGGAGCAGACAAGCCCGT
CAGGGCGCGTCAGCGGGTGTTGGCGGGTGTCGGGGCTGGCTTAACTATGCGGCATCAGAGCAGATTGTAC
TGAGAGTGCACCATTCGACGCTCTCCCTTATGCGACTCCTGCATTAGGAAGCAGCCCAGTAGTAGGTTGA
GGCCGTTGAGCACCGCCGCCGCAAGGAATGGTGCATGCAAGGAGATGGCGCCCAACAGTCCCCCGGCCAC
GGGGCCTGCCACCATACCCACGCCGAAACAAGCGCTCATGAGCCCGAAGTGGCGAGCCCGATCTTCCCCA
TCGGTGATGTCGGCGATATAGGCGCCAGCAACCGCACCTGTGGCGCCGGTGATGCCGGCCACGATGCGTC
CGGCGTAGAGGATCTGGCTAGCGATGACCCTGCTGATTGGTTCGCTGACCATTTCCGGGTGCGGGACGGC
GTTACCAGAAACTCAGAAGGTTCGTCCAACCAAACCGACTCTGACGGCAGTTTACGAGAGAGATGATAGG
GTCTGCTTCAGTAAGCCAGATGCTACACAATTAGGCTTGTACATATTGTCGTTAGAACGCGGCTACAATT
AATACATAACCTTATGTATCATACACATACGATTTAGGTGACACTATAGAATACACGGAATTAA
